Addgene plasmid #210033: pPB758
Purpose: Contains inducible Cas7-P2A-Cas5-T2A-Cas8, rtTA-T2A-puro
Depositing lab: Michael Talkowski. Depositing organization: Massachusetts General Hospital. Publication: Parallelized engineering of mutational models using piggyBac transposon delivery of CRISPR libraries. Nuttle X, Burt ND, Currall B, Moyses-Oliveira M, Mohajeri K, Bhavsar R, Lucente D, Yadav R, Tai DJC, Gusella JF, Talkowski ME. Cell Rep Methods. 2023 Dec 5:100672. doi: 10.1016/j.crmeth.2023.100672. PubMed 38091988.
Backbone
  Vector backbone: pPB
  Vector type: Mammalian Expression, CRISPR
  Selectable markers: Puromycin
Growth in bacteria
  Bacterial resistance: Ampicillin, 100 μg/mL
  Growth temperature: 30°C
  Growth strain: NEB Stable
  Growth instructions: recommend using LB with 100 µg/mL carbenicillin
  Copy number: Unknown
Gene/Insert 1
  Gene/Insert name: Cas7-P2A-Cas5-T2A-Cas8
  Species: Synthetic; E. coli
  Insert size (bp): 3585
  Promoter: TRE3G
  Tag / fusion protein: SV40 NLS (N terminal on backbone); SV40 NLS (C terminal on backbone)
  Cloning method: Gibson Cloning
  Sequencing primers: 5′ N/A
Gene/Insert 2
  Gene/Insert name: rtta-T2A-puro
  Species: Synthetic
  Insert size (bp): 1395
  Promoter: EF-1α
  Cloning method: Gibson Cloning
  Sequencing primers: 5′ N/A
Terms and licenses: Academic/Nonprofit Terms; Industry Terms: Not Available to Industry
How to cite: pPB758 was a gift from Michael Talkowski (Addgene plasmid # 210033 ; http://n2t.net/addgene:210033 ; RRID:Addgene_210033)
