[The description below was written by a language model from this plasmid's Addgene catalogue record and pLannotate feature annotations shown in this document.]
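Description:
pPB758 is an 11.2 kb mammalian expression and CRISPR plasmid built on a pPB backbone, from a study that used piggyBac transposon delivery of CRISPR libraries. The name and source suggest the cargo is meant for transposase-mediated genomic integration. However, the automated feature table does not annotate piggyBac terminal repeats, so their positions cannot be confirmed from the record. In bacteria the plasmid replicates from a high-copy ColE1/pUC-type origin and is selected with ampicillin through β-lactamase. It also carries an f1 origin and remnants of the lac promoter/operator and lacZα. Short matches to the lambda portal protein gene are probably backbone or stuffer sequence rather than functional parts.

The payload consists of two mammalian expression units in the same orientation. In the first, a TRE3G Tet-responsive promoter drives a single open reading frame encoding three E. coli type I-E Cascade subunits: Cas7 (casC), Cas5 (casD) and Cas8 (casA/Cse1). These are separated by P2A and T2A ribosome-skipping peptides so that they are released as separate proteins. The record lists SV40 nuclear localization signals at the N and C termini, and the unit ends in an HSV TK polyadenylation signal. In the second unit, an EF-1α core promoter with an HTLV-1 LTR-derived element constitutively expresses an rtTA transactivator linked by T2A to puromycin N-acetyltransferase, followed by an SV40 poly(A) signal.

Puromycin therefore selects cells carrying the cassette, and those cells also produce the transactivator. Adding doxycycline then switches on the Cascade subunits. The plasmid does not encode Cas3, other Cascade components or a crRNA, so it presumably supplies only part of an inducible type I CRISPR system, with the remainder provided from other constructs.
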