Features (pLannotate 1.2.2; 26 found; start..end, strand, type, name):
    501..519     +  CDS            small t antigen (fragment): SV40 (simian virus 40) small t antigen
    547..925     +  promoter       TRE3G promoter: 3rd-generation Tet-responsive promoter that can be activated by binding of Tet-On® 3G
   1001..2086    +  CDS            casC: CASC_ECOLI - Also known as cas4, cse4, ygcJ. Experimental evidence at protein level: Swiss-Prot protein existence level 1. A component of Cascade, which participates in CRISPR interference, the third stage of CRISPR immunity. Cascade binds both crRNA and in a sequence-specific manner negatively supercoiled dsDNA target. This leads to the formation of an R-loop in which the crRNA binds the target DNA, displacing the noncomplementary strand. Cas3 is recruited to Cascade, nicks target DNA and then unwinds and cleaves the target, leading to DNA degradation and invader neutralization. CasCDE alone
   2246..2914    +  CDS            casD: CAS5_ECOLI - Also known as cas5, ygcI. Experimental evidence at protein level: Swiss-Prot protein existence level 1. A component of Cascade, which participates in CRISPR interference, the third stage of CRISPR immunity. Cascade binds both crRNA and in a sequence-specific manner negatively supercoiled dsDNA target. This leads to the formation of an R-loop in which the crRNA binds the target DNA, displacing the noncomplementary strand. Cas3 is recruited to Cascade, nicks target DNA and then unwinds and cleaves the target, leading to DNA degradation and invader neutralization. CasCDE alone is als
   2984..3036    +  CDS            T2A (fragment): 2A peptide from Thosea asigna virus capsid protein Eukaryotic ribosomes fail to insert a peptide bond between the Gly and Pro residues, yielding separate polypeptides.
   3068..4570    +  CDS            casA: CSE1_ECOLI - Also known as cse1, ygcL. Experimental evidence at protein level: Swiss-Prot protein existence level 1. A component of Cascade, which participates in CRISPR interference, the third stage of CRISPR immunity. Cascade binds both crRNA and in a sequence-specific manner negatively supercoiled dsDNA target. This leads to the formation of an R-loop in which the crRNA binds the target DNA, displacing the noncomplementary strand. Cas3 is recruited to Cascade, probably via interactions with CasA, nicks target DNA and then unwinds and cleaves the target, leading to DNA degradation and invade
   4696..4744    +  polyA_signal   HSV TK poly(A) signal: herpes simplex virus thymidine kinase polyadenylation signal (Cole and Stacy, 1985)
   4975..5186    +  promoter       EF-1α core promoter: core promoter for human elongation factor EF-1α
   5199..5467    +  LTR            5' LTR (truncated): truncated 5' long terminal repeat (LTR) from human T-cell leukemia virus (HTLV) type 1
   5501..6198    +  CDS            rtTA3 (fragment): reverse tetracycline transactivator 3 activates expression from Tet-responsive promoters in the presence of doxycycline
   6128..6238    +  CDS            VP48: 3 tandem repeats of the minimal activation domain of herpes simplex virus VP16 (Cheng et al., 2013)
   6299..6898    +  CDS            PuroR: puromycin N-acetyltransferase; pac from Streptomyces alboniger; confers resistance to puromycin
   6899..6926    +  misc_feature   WPRE (fragment): woodchuck hepatitis virus posttranscriptional regulatory element
   6931..7052    +  polyA_signal   SV40 poly(A) signal: SV40 polyadenylation signal
   7070..7162    +  ncRNA          G-CSF SLDE: Accession: RF00183 - G-CSF factor stem-loop destabilising element (SLDE)
   7865..8332    +  CDS            B (fragment): PORTL_LAMBD - Experimental evidence at protein level: Swiss-Prot protein existence level 1. Forms the portal vertex of the capsid (PubMed:6228056, PubMed:6232391). This portal plays critical roles in head assembly, genome packaging, neck/tail attachment, and genome ejection (Probable). The portal protein multimerizes as a single ring-shaped homododecamer arranged around a central channel (PubMed:6232391). Binds to the terminase subunits to form the packaging machine (PubMed:7799432). From Escherichia phage lambda (Bacteriophage lambda).
   8368..8390    -  protein_bind   lac operator (fragment): The lac repressor binds to the lac operator to inhibit transcription in E. coli. This inhibition can be relieved by adding lactose or isopropyl-β-D-thiogalactopyranoside (IPTG). lac repressor encoded by lacI
   8394..8424    -  promoter       lac promoter: promoter for the E. coli lac operon
   8439..8460    -  protein_bind   CAP binding site: CAP binding activates transcription in the presence of cAMP. E. coli catabolite activator protein
   8473..8565    -  CDS            lacI (fragment): lac repressor; lacI; The lac repressor binds to the lac operator to inhibit transcription in E. coli. This inhibition can be relieved by adding lactose or isopropyl-β-D-thiogalactopyranoside (IPTG).
   8748..9336    -  rep_origin     ori: high-copy-number ColE1/pMB1/pBR322/pUC origin of replication
   9507..10367   -  CDS            AmpR: β-lactamase; bla; confers resistance to ampicillin, carbenicillin, and related antibiotics
  10368..10472   -  promoter       AmpR promoter: bla
  10525..10953   -  rep_origin     f1 ori (sequence partly withheld): f1 bacteriophage origin of replication; arrow indicates direction of (+) strand synthesis
  10958..11113   -  CDS            lacZα (fragment): LacZα fragment of β-galactosidase; lacZ fragment
  11115..11234   +  CDS            B (fragment): PORTL_LAMBD - Experimental evidence at protein level: Swiss-Prot protein existence level 1. Forms the portal vertex of the capsid (PubMed:6228056, PubMed:6232391). This portal plays critical roles in head assembly, genome packaging, neck/tail attachment, and genome ejection (Probable). The portal protein multimerizes as a single ring-shaped homododecamer arranged around a central channel (PubMed:6232391). Binds to the terminase subunits to form the packaging machine (PubMed:7799432). From Escherichia phage lambda (Bacteriophage lambda).
>Addgene plasmid #210033 | pPB758 | addgene full sequence | sequence record 413998 | Addgene NGS Result
TTAACCCTAGAAAGATAATCATATTGTGACGTACGTTAAAGATAATCATGTGTAAAATTGACGCATGTGT
TTTATCGGTCTGTATATCGAGGTTTATTTATTAATTTGAATAGATATTAAGTTTTATTATATTTACACTT
ACATACTAATAATAAATTCAACAAACAATTTATTTATGTTTATTTATTTATTAAAAAAAACAAAAACTCA
AAATTTCTTCTATAAAGTAACAAAACTTTTATGAGGGACAGCCCCCCCCCAAAGCCCCCAGGGATGTAAT
TACGTCCCTCCCCCGCTAGGGGGCAGCAGCGAGCCGCCCGGGGCTCCGCTCCGGTCCGGCGCTCCCCCCG
CATCCCCGAGCCGGCAGCGTGCGGGGACAGCCCGGGCACGGGGAAGGTGGCACGGGATCGCTTTCCTCTG
AACGCTTCTCGCTGCTCTTTGAGCCTGCAGACACCTGGGGGGATACGGGGAAAAGGCCTCCACGGCCAGA
CTAGAGGTACCTAGGTCTTGAAAGGAGTGGGAATTGGCTCCGGTGCCCGTCAGCTCGAGTTTACTCCCTA
TCAGTGATAGAGAACGTATGAAGAGTTTACTCCCTATCAGTGATAGAGAACGTATGCAGACTTTACTCCC
TATCAGTGATAGAGAACGTATAAGGAGTTTACTCCCTATCAGTGATAGAGAACGTATGACCAGTTTACTC
CCTATCAGTGATAGAGAACGTATCTACAGTTTACTCCCTATCAGTGATAGAGAACGTATATCCAGTTTAC
TCCCTATCAGTGATAGAGAACGTATAAGCTTTAGGCGTGTACGGTGGGCGCCTATAAAAGCAGAGCTCGT
TTAGTGAACCGTCAGATCGCCTGGAGCAATTCCACAACACTTTTGTCTTATACCAACTTTCCGTACCACT
TCCTACCCTCGTAAAGGTCTAGAGACTGGATCCGGTACCGAATTCGCCGCCACCATGGCCCCAAAGAAGA
AGAGAAAGGTGAGATCTGAATCCAATTTCATCAACATCCACGTGCTGATCTCCCACTCTCCAAGCTGCCT
GAATAGAGACGATATGAACATGCAGAAGGACGCCATCTTTGGCGGCAAGCGGAGAGTGAGGATCTCTAGC
CAGTCCCTGAAGCGGGCCATGAGAAAGTCTGGCTACTATGCCCAGAATATCGGCGAGTCCTCTCTGAGGA
CCATCCACCTGGCACAGCTGAGGGACGTGCTGAGACAGAAGCTGGGCGAGCGGTTTGATCAGAAGATCAT
CGACAAGACACTGGCCCTGCTGAGCGGCAAGTCCGTGGATGAGGCCGAGAAGATCAGCGCCGACGCAGTG
ACCCCATGGGTGGTGGGAGAGATCGCATGGTTCTGTGAGCAGGTGGCCAAGGCCGAGGCCGATAATCTGG
ACGATAAGAAGCTGCTGAAGGTGCTGAAGGAGGATATCGCCGCCATCAGAGTGAACCTGCAGCAGGGAGT
GGACATCGCCCTGAGCGGCAGGATGGCCACATCCGGCATGATGACCGAGCTGGGCAAGGTGGACGGAGCA
ATGTCCATCGCACACGCCATCACCACACACCAGGTGGACTCTGATATCGACTGGTTCACAGCCGTGGACG
ATCTGCAGGAGCAGGGAAGCGCCCACCTGGGAACCCAGGAGTTCAGCTCCGGCGTGTTTTACAGATATGC
CAATATCAACCTGGCACAGCTGCAGGAGAACCTGGGAGGAGCATCCAGGGAGCAGGCCCTGGAGATCGCC
ACACACGTGGTGCACATGCTGGCAACCGAGGTGCCAGGAGCAAAGCAGCGCACCTACGCCGCCTTCAATC
CTGCCGATATGGTCATGGTGAACTTTTCCGACATGCCACTGTCTATGGCCAATGCCTTCGAGAAGGCCGT
GAAGGCCAAGGATGGCTTCCTGCAGCCTTCCATCCAGGCCTTTAACCAGTACTGGGACCGCGTGGCCAAT
GGATATGGCCTGAACGGAGCTGCCGCCCAGTTTTCCCTGTCTGATGTGGACCCTATCACAGCCCAGGTGA
AGCAGATGCCAACCCTGGAGCAGCTGAAGAGCTGGGTGCGGAACAATGGAGAGGCAAAGCGGACTGCTGA
TGGCAGTGAATTTGAGTCCACTAGTCCAAAGAAGAAGAGAAAGGTGGGAAGCGGAGCAACCAACTTCAGC
CTGCTGAAGCAGGCCGGCGATGTGGAGGAGAATCCAGGCCCCATGCCAAAGAAGAAGAGAAAGGTGACGC
GTGAACGCTCCTACCTGATCCTGAGACTGGCAGGACCAATGCAGGCATGGGGACAGCCTACATTCGAGGG
AACCAGGCCAACAGGCCGCTTTCCTACCCGGTCTGGACTGCTGGGACTGCTGGGAGCCTGCCTGGGCATC
CAGAGGGACGATACCTCTAGCCTGCAGGCCCTGAGCGAGTCCGTGCAGTTCGCCGTGCGCTGTGATGAGC
TGATCCTGGACGATAGGCGCGTGTCCGTGACAGGCCTGCGGGATTACCACACCGTGCTGGGCGCCAGAGA
GGACTATAGGGGCCTGAAGTCCCACGAGACCATCCAGACATGGCGCGAGTACCTGTGCGACGCCTCTTTT
ACAGTGGCCCTGTGGCTGACCCCACACGCAACAATGGTCATCAGCGAGCTGGAGAAGGCCGTGCTGAAGC
CACGGTACACCCCCTATCTGGGCCGGAGAAGCTGCCCTCTGACACACCCACTGTTCCTGGGCACCTGTCA
GGCCTCCGATCCCCAGAAGGCCCTGCTGAACTACGAGCCTGTGGGCGGCGACATCTATTCTGAGGAGAGC
GTGACAGGCCACCACCTGAAGTTCACCGCCAGGGATGAGCCAATGATCACACTGCCAAGGCAGTTTGCAT
CCAGGGAGTGGTATGTGATCAAGGGAGGAATGGACGTGAGCCAGAAGCGGACTGCTGATGGCAGTGAATT
TGAGTCCTCTAGACCAAAGAAGAAGAGAAAGGTGGGCTCCGGCGAGGGCAGGGGAAGTCTTCTAACATGC
GGGGACGTGGAGGAAAATCCCGGCCCAATGCCAAAGAAGAAGAGAAAGGTGGGATCCAACCTGCTGATTG
ACAACTGGATTCCTGTGCGCCCACGGAACGGAGGAAAAGTCCAGATTATTAATCTGCAGAGCCTGTACTG
CTCCCGGGATCAGTGGAGACTGAGCCTGCCCAGAGACGATATGGAGCTGGCCGCCCTGGCCCTGCTGGTG
TGCATCGGCCAGATCATCGCCCCTGCCAAGGACGATGTGGAGTTCAGGCACCGCATCATGAACCCTCTGA
CCGAGGATGAGTTTCAGCAGCTGATCGCCCCATGGATCGACATGTTCTATCTGAATCACGCCGAGCACCC
CTTCATGCAGACAAAGGGCGTGAAGGCCAACGACGTGACCCCCATGGAGAAGCTGCTGGCAGGCGTGTCC
GGAGCAACAAATTGCGCCTTCGTGAACCAGCCAGGACAGGGAGAGGCCCTGTGCGGAGGCTGTACCGCCA
TCGCCCTGTTTAATCAGGCAAACCAGGCACCTGGATTCGGAGGAGGCTTTAAGTCTGGACTGAGGGGAGG
AACCCCAGTGACCACATTCGTGAGAGGCATCGATCTGAGGAGCACAGTGCTGCTGAATGTGCTGACCCTG
CCACGGCTGCAGAAGCAGTTTCCCAATGAGAGCCACACAGAGAACCAGCCCACCTGGATCAAGCCTATCA
AGTCTAACGAGAGCATCCCTGCCAGCTCCATCGGCTTCGTGAGAGGCCTGTTTTGGCAGCCAGCCCACAT
CGAGCTGTGCGACCCCATCGGCATCGGCAAGTGTTCTTGCTGTGGCCAGGAAAGCAATCTGAGGTACACC
GGCTTCCTGAAGGAGAAGTTCACCTTTACAGTGAACGGCCTGTGGCCCCACCCTCACTCTCCATGTCTGG
TGACAGTGAAGAAGGGCGAGGTGGAGGAGAAGTTCCTGGCCTTTACCACATCCGCCCCCTCTTGGACCCA
GATCAGCAGAGTGGTGGTGGACAAGATCATCCAGAACGAGAATGGCAACAGAGTGGCCGCCGTGGTGAAT
CAGTTCAGGAACATCGCCCCACAGTCTCCCCTGGAGCTGATCATGGGCGGCTACAGGAACAATCAGGCCA
GCATCCTGGAGCGGAGACACGATGTGCTGATGTTTAATCAGGGCTGGCAGCAGTATGGCAATGTGATCAA
CGAGATCGTGACAGTGGGCCTGGGCTACAAGACCGCCCTGAGAAAGGCCCTGTATACATTCGCCGAGGGC
TTTAAGAACAAGGACTTCAAGGGAGCAGGCGTGAGCGTGCACGAGACCGCCGAGAGGCACTTTTACCGCC
AGTCCGAGCTGCTGATCCCCGATGTGCTGGCCAATGTGAACTTCTCCCAGGCCGACGAAGTGATCGCCGA
TCTGAGGGACAAGCTGCACCAGCTGTGCGAGATGCTGTTTAACCAGTCTGTGGCCCCATACGCCCACCAC
CCCAAGCTGATCAGCACACTGGCCCTGGCAAGGGCCACCCTGTATAAGCACCTGAGGGAGCTGAAGCCAC
AGGGAGGACCTTCTAATGGAGCTAGCCCAAAGAAGAAGAGAAAGGTGTAAAAGGGTTCGATCCCTACCGG
TTAGTAATGAGTTTAAACGGGGGAGGCTAACTGAAACACGGAAGGAGACAATACCGGAAGGAACCCGCGC
TATGACGGCAATAAAAAGACAGAATAAAACGCACGGGTGTTGGGTCGTTTGTTCATAAACGCGGGGTTCG
GTCCCAGGGCTGGCACTCTGTCGATACCCCACCGAGACCCCATTGGGGCCAATACGCCCGCGTTTCTTCC
TTTTCCCCACCCCACCCCCCAAGTTCGGGTGAAGGCCCAGGGCTCGCAGCCAACGTCGGGGCGGCAGGCC
CTGCCATAGCAGATCTGCGAAATCGGATCCAGCTGAATCTAAGTGGATCTGCGATCGCTCCGGTGCCCGT
CAGTGGGCAGAGCGCACATCGCCCACAGTCCCCGAGAAGTTGGGGGGAGGGGTCGGCAATTGAACGGGTG
CCTAGAGAAGGTGGCGCGGGGTAAACTGGGAAAGTGATGTCGTGTACTGGCTCCGCCTTTTTCCCGAGGG
TGGGGGAGAACCGTATATAAGTGCAGTAGTCGCCGTGAACGTTCTTTTTCGCAACGGGTTTGCCGCCAGA
ACACAGCTGAAGCTTCGAGGGGCTCGCATCTCTCCTTCACGCGCCCGCCGCCCTACCTGAGGCCGCCATC
CACGCCGGTTGAGTCGCGTTCTGCCGCCTCCCGCCTGTGGTGCCTCCTGAACTGCGTCCGCCGTCTAGGT
AAGTTTAAAGCTCAGGTCGAGACCGGGCCTTTGTCCGGCGCTCCCTTGGAGCCTACCTAGACTCAGCCGG
CTCTCCACGCTTTGCCTGACCCTGCTTGCTCAACTCTACGTCTTTGTTTCGTTTTCTGTTCTGCGCCGTT
ACAGATCTAAGCTGTGACCGGCGCCTACTCTAGAGCCGCCATGTCTAGACTGGACAAGAGCAAAGTCATA
AACTCTGCTCTGGAATTACTCAATGGAGTCGGTATCGAAGGCCTGACGACAAGGAAACTCGCTCAAAAGC
TGGGAGTTGAGCAGCCTACCCTGTACTGGCACGTGAAGAACAAGCGGGCCCTGCTCGATGCCCTGCCAAT
CGAGATGCTGGACAGGCATCATACCCACTCCTGCCCCCTGGAAGGCGAGTCATGGCAAGACTTTCTGCGG
AACAACGCCAAGTCATACCGCTGTGCTCTCCTCTCACATCGCGACGGGGCTAAAGTGCATCTCGGCACCC
GCCCAACAGAGAAACAGTACGAAACCCTGGAAAATCAGCTCGCGTTCCTGTGTCAGCAAGGCTTCTCCCT
GGAGAACGCACTGTACGCTCTGTCCGCCGTGGGCCACTTTACACTGGGCTGCGTATTGGAGGAACAGGAG
CATCAAGTAGCAAAAGAGGAAAGAGAGACACCTACCACCGATTCTATGCCCCCACTTCTGAAACAAGCAA
TTGAGCTGTTCGACCGGCAGGGAGCCGAACCTGCCTTCCTTTTCGGCCTGGAACTAATCATATGTGGCCT
GGAGAAACAGCTAAAGTGCGAAAGCGGCGGGCCGACCGACGCCCTTGACGATTTTGACTTAGACATGCTC
CCAGCCGATGCCCTTGACGACTTTGACCTTGATATGCTGCCTGCTGACGCTCTTGACGATTTTGACCTTG
ACATGCTCCCCGGGGAGGGCAGAGGAAGTCTACTAACATGCGGTGACGTGGAGGAGAATCCCGGCCCTAT
GACCGAGTACAAGCCCACGGTGCGCCTCGCCACCCGCGACGACGTCCCCAGGGCCGTACGCACCCTCGCC
GCCGCGTTCGCCGACTACCCCGCCACGCGCCACACCGTCGACCCGGACCGCCACATCGAGCGGGTCACCG
AGCTGCAAGAACTCTTCCTCACGCGCGTCGGGCTCGACATCGGCAAGGTGTGGGTCGCGGACGACGGCGC
CGCGGTGGCGGTCTGGACCACGCCGGAGAGCGTCGAAGCGGGGGCGGTGTTCGCCGAGATCGGCCCGCGC
ATGGCCGAGTTGAGCGGTTCCCGGCTGGCCGCGCAGCAACAGATGGAAGGCCTCCTGGCGCCGCACCGGC
CCAAGGAGCCCGCGTGGTTCCTGGCCACCGTCGGCGTCTCGCCCGACCACCAGGGCAAGGGTCTGGGCAG
CGCCGTCGTGCTCCCCGGAGTGGAGGCGGCCGAGCGCGCCGGGGTGCCCGCCTTCCTGGAGACCTCCGCG
CCCCGCAACCTCCCCTTCTACGAGCGGCTCGGCTTCACCGTCACCGCCGACGTCGAGGTGCCCGAAGGAC
CGCGCACCTGGTGCATGACCCGCAAGCCCGGTGCCTGAAATCAACCTCTGGATTACAAAATTTGTGGGTA
AACTTGTTTATTGCAGCTTATAATGGTTACAAATAAAGCAATAGCATCACAAATTTCACAAATAAAGCAT
TTTTTTCACTGCATTCTAGTTGTGGTTTGTCCAAACTCATCAATGTATCTTATCATGTCTGGAATTGACT
CAAATGATGTCAATTAGTCTATCAGAAGCTCATCTGGTCTCCCTTCCGGGGGACAAGACATCCCTGTTTA
ATATTTAAACAGCAGTGTTCCCAAACTGGGTTCTTATATCCCTTGCTCTGGTCAACCAGGTTGCAGGGTT
TCCTGTCCTCACAGGAACGAAGTCCCTAAAGAAACAGTGGCAGCCAGGTTTAGCCCCGGAATTGACTGGA
TTCCTTTTTTAGGGCCGCGGCCCATTGGTATGGCTTTTTCCCCGTATCCCCCCAGGTGTCTGCAGGCTCA
AAGAGCAGCGAGAAGCGTTCAGAGGAAAGCGATCCCGTGCCACCTTCCCCGTGCCCGGGCTGTCCCCGCA
CGCTGCCGGCTCGGGGATGCGGGGGGAGCGCCGGACCGGAGCGGAGCCCCGGGCGGCTCGCTGCTGCCCC
CTAGCGGGGGAGGGACGTAATTACATCCCTGGGGGCTTTGGGGGGGGGCTGTCCCTGATATCTATAACAA
GAAAATATATATATAATAAGTTATCACGTAAGTAGAACATGAAATAACAATATAATTATCGTATGAGTTA
AATCTTAAAAGTCACGTAAAAGATAATCATGCGTCATTTTGACTCACGCGGTCGTTATAGTTCAAAATCA
GTGACACTTACCGCATTGACAAGCACGCCTCACGGGAGCTCCAAGCGGCGACTGAGATGTCCTAAATGCA
CAGCGACGGATTCGCGCTATTTAGAAAGAGAGAGCAATATTTCAAGAATGCATGCGTCAATTTTACGCAG
ACTATCTTTCTAGGGTTAATCTAGCTGCATCAGGATCATATCGTCGGGTCTTTTTTCCGGCTCAGTCATC
GCCCAAGCTGGCGCTATCTGGGCATCGGGGAGGAAGAAGCCCGTGCCTTTTCCCGCGAGGTTGAAGCGGC
ATGGAAAGAGTTTGCCGAGGATGACTGCTGCTGCATTGACGTTGAGCGAAAACGCACGTTTACCATGATG
ATTCGGGAAGGTGTGGCCATGCACGCCTTTAACGGTGAACTGTTCGTTCAGGCCACCTGGGATACCAGTT
CGTCGCGGCTTTTCCGGACACAGTTCCGGATGGTCAGCCCGAAGCGCATCAGCAACCCGAACAATACCGG
CGACAGCCGGAACTGCCGTGCCGGTGTGCAGATTAATGACAGCGGTGCGGCGCTGGGATATTACGTCAGC
GAGGACGGGTATCCTGGCTGGATGCCGCAGAAATGGACATGGATACCCCGTGAGTTACCCGGCGGGCGCG
CTTGGCGTAATCATGGTCATAGCTGTTTCCTGTGTGAAATTGTTATCCGCTCACAATTCCACACAACATA
CGAGCCGGAAGCATAAAGTGTAAAGCCTGGGGTGCCTAATGAGTGAGCTAACTCACATTAATTGCGTTGC
GCTCACTGCCCGCTTTCCAGTCGGGAAACCTGTCGTGCCAGCTGCATTAATGAATCGGCCAACGCGCGGG
GAGAGGCGGTTTGCGTATTGGGCGCTCTTCCGCTTCCTCGCTCACTGACTCGCTGCGCTCGGTCGTTCGG
CTGCGGCGAGCGGTATCAGCTCACTCAAAGGCGGTAATACGGTTATCCACAGAATCAGGGGATAACGCAG
GAAAGAACATGTGAGCAAAAGGCCAGCAAAAGGCCAGGAACCGTAAAAAGGCCGCGTTGCTGGCGTTTTT
CCATAGGCTCCGCCCCCCTGACGAGCATCACAAAAATCGACGCTCAAGTCAGAGGTGGCGAAACCCGACA
GGACTATAAAGATACCAGGCGTTTCCCCCTGGAAGCTCCCTCGTGCGCTCTCCTGTTCCGACCCTGCCGC
TTACCGGATACCTGTCCGCCTTTCTCCCTTCGGGAAGCGTGGCGCTTTCTCATAGCTCACGCTGTAGGTA
TCTCAGTTCGGTGTAGGTCGTTCGCTCCAAGCTGGGCTGTGTGCACGAACCCCCCGTTCAGCCCGACCGC
TGCGCCTTATCCGGTAACTATCGTCTTGAGTCCAACCCGGTAAGACACGACTTATCGCCACTGGCAGCAG
CCACTGGTAACAGGATTAGCAGAGCGAGGTATGTAGGCGGTGCTACAGAGTTCTTGAAGTGGTGGCCTAA
CTACGGCTACACTAGAAGAACAGTATTTGGTATCTGCGCTCTGCTGAAGCCAGTTACCTTCGGAAAAAGA
GTTGGTAGCTCTTGATCCGGCAAACAAACCACCGCTGGTAGCGGTGGTTTTTTTGTTTGCAAGCAGCAGA
TTACGCGCAGAAAAAAAGGATCTCAAGAAGATCCTTTGATCTTTTCTACGGGGTCTGACGCTCAGTGGAA
CGAAAACTCACGTTAAGGGATTTTGGTCATGAGATTATCAAAAAGGATCTTCACCTAGATCCTTTTAAAT
TAAAAATGAAGTTTTAAATCAATCTAAAGTATATATGAGTAAACTTGGTCTGACAGTTACCAATGCTTAA
TCAGTGAGGCACCTATCTCAGCGATCTGTCTATTTCGTTCATCCATAGTTGCCTGACTCCCCGTCGTGTA
GATAACTACGATACGGGAGGGCTTACCATCTGGCCCCAGTGCTGCAATGATACCGCGAGACCCACGCTCA
CCGGCTCCAGATTTATCAGCAATAAACCAGCCAGCCGGAAGGGCCGAGCGCAGAAGTGGTCCTGCAACTT
TATCCGCCTCCATCCAGTCTATTAATTGTTGCCGGGAAGCTAGAGTAAGTAGTTCGCCAGTTAATAGTTT
GCGCAACGTTGTTGCCATTGCTACAGGCATCGTGGTGTCACGCTCGTCGTTTGGTATGGCTTCATTCAGC
TCCGGTTCCCAACGATCAAGGCGAGTTACATGATCCCCCATGTTGTGCAAAAAAGCGGTTAGCTCCTTCG
GTCCTCCGATCGTTGTCAGAAGTAAGTTGGCCGCAGTGTTATCACTCATGGTTATGGCAGCACTGCATAA
TTCTCTTACTGTCATGCCATCCGTAAGATGCTTTTCTGTGACTGGTGAGTACTCAACCAAGTCATTCTGA
GAATAGTGTATGCGGCGACCGAGTTGCTCTTGCCCGGCGTCAATACGGGATAATACCGCGCCACATAGCA
GAACTTTAAAAGTGCTCATCATTGGAAAACGTTCTTCGGGGCGAAAACTCTCAAGGATCTTACCGCTGTT
GAGATCCAGTTCGATGTAACCCACTCGTGCACCCAACTGATCTTCAGCATCTTTTACTTTCACCAGCGTT
TCTGGGTGAGCAAAAACAGGAAGGCAAAATGCCGCAAAAAAGGGAATAAGGGCGACACGGAAATGTTGAA
TACTCATACTCTTCCTTTTTCAATATTATTGAAGCATTTATCAGGGTTATTGTCTCATGAGCGGATACAT
ATTTGAATGTATTTAGAAAAATAAACAAATAGGGGTTCCGCGCACATTTCCCCGAAAAGTGCCACCTAAA
TTGTAAGCGTTAATATTTTGTTAAAATTCGCGTTAAATTTTTGTTAAATCAGCTCATTTTTTAACCAATA
GGCCGAAATCGGCAAAATCCCTTATAAATCAAAAGAATAGACCGAGATAGGGT
[37 nt withheld, positions 10624-10660]
AAAGAACGTGGACTCCAACGTCAAAGG
[49 nt withheld, positions 10688-10736]
T
[91 nt withheld, positions 10738-10828]
G
[124 nt withheld, positions 10830-10953]
CCCATTCGCCATTCAGGCTGCGCAACTGTTGGGAAGGGCGATCGGTGCGGGCCTCTTCGCTATTACGCCA
GCTGGCGAAAGGGGGATGTGCTGCAAGGCGATTAAGTTGGGTAACGCCAGGGTTTTCCCAGTCACGACGT
TGTAAAACGACGGCCAGTGAGCGCGCCTCGTTCATTCACGTTTTTGAACCCGTGGAGGACGGGCAGACTC
GCGGTGCAAATGTGTTTTACAGCGTGATGGAGCAGATGAAGATGCTCGACACGCTGCAGAACACGCAGCT
AGA
